Addgene plasmid #71717: pET28a-MSP1D1deltaH4-H6
Purpose: Membrane scaffold protein (MSP), helix 4 to 6 deletion
Depositing lab: Gerhard Wagner. Depositing organization: Harvard Medical School. Publication: Optimized phospholipid bilayer nanodiscs facilitate high-resolution structure determination of membrane proteins. Hagn F, Etzkorn M, Raschle T, Wagner G. J Am Chem Soc. 2013 Feb 6;135(5):1919-25. doi: 10.1021/ja310901f. Epub 2013 Jan 25. PubMed 23294159.
Backbone
  Vector backbone: pET28a
  Backbone manufacturer: Novagen
  Backbone size w/o insert (bp): 5300
  Total vector size (bp): 5684
  Vector type: Bacterial Expression
Growth in bacteria
  Bacterial resistance: Kanamycin, 50 μg/mL
  Growth temperature: 37°C
  Growth strain: DH5alpha
  Copy number: Low Copy
Gene/Insert
  Gene/Insert name: Apolipoprotein A1 (alt name: MSP)
  Species: H. sapiens (human)
  Insert size (bp): 411
  Entrez Gene: APOA1 (a.k.a. AMYLD3, HPALP2, apo(a))
  Cloning method: Restriction Enzyme; 5′ cloning site NcoI (not destroyed); 3′ cloning site XhoI (not destroyed)
  Sequencing primers: 5′ T7 promotor; 3′ T7 terminator
Terms and licenses: Academic/Nonprofit Terms; Industry Terms: Not Available to Industry
How to cite: pET28a-MSP1D1deltaH4-H6 was a gift from Gerhard Wagner (Addgene plasmid # 71717 ; http://n2t.net/addgene:71717 ; RRID:Addgene_71717)
