[The description below was written by a language model from this plasmid's Addgene catalogue record and the feature table of its GenBank file.]
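Description:
pET28a-MSP1D1deltaH4-H6 is a 5,684 bp bacterial expression plasmid built on the Novagen pET28a backbone. It produces a truncated membrane scaffold protein (MSP) derived from human apolipoprotein A1 (APOA1). The roughly 411 bp insert, cloned between NcoI and XhoI sites that both remain intact, encodes the MSP1D1 scaffold with helices 4 through 6 deleted. The plasmid replicates through a ColE1/pBR322-type origin accompanied by the bom region and the rop gene, which holds copy number down and fits the catalogue's low-copy designation. An f1 origin is also present, and selection is by kanamycin through the aph(3')-Ia resistance gene.

Expression is driven by a T7 promoter fused to a lac operator, followed by the T7 gene 10 ribosome binding site and closed by the T7 terminator. The plasmid-borne lacI gene supplies repressor, so transcription stays off until IPTG or lactose is added in a host that provides T7 RNA polymerase. The annotated reading frame begins with an N-terminal 6xHis tag followed directly by a TEV protease site, allowing metal-affinity purification and later tag removal. A second 6xHis sequence from the vector lies downstream of the insert, but the record does not say whether it is translated or cut off by a stop codon. The scaffold coding region itself is not annotated as a separate feature in the table.

The associated publication concerns optimized phospholipid bilayer nanodiscs for high-resolution structure determination of membrane proteins. MSPs wrap around a lipid bilayer patch to form a nanodisc, and a scaffold shortened by helix deletion would be expected to give smaller discs suited to such structural work.
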