LOCUS       Exported 5684 bp ds-DNA circular SYN 12-MAY-2021
DEFINITION  Membrane scaffold protein (MSP), helix 4 to 6 deletion.
ACCESSION   .
VERSION     .
KEYWORDS    pET28a-MSP1D1deltaH4-H6
SOURCE      synthetic DNA construct
  ORGANISM  synthetic DNA construct
REFERENCE   1 (bases 1 to 5684)
  AUTHORS   Hagn F, Etzkorn M, Raschle T, Wagner G
  TITLE     Optimized phospholipid bilayer nanodiscs facilitate high-resolution
            structure determination of membrane proteins.
  JOURNAL   J Am Chem Soc. 2013 Feb 6;135(5):1919-25. doi: 10.1021/ja310901f.
            Epub 2013 Jan 25.
  PUBMED    23294159
REFERENCE   2 (bases 1 to 5684)
  AUTHORS   .
  TITLE     Direct Submission
  JOURNAL   Exported May 12, 2021 from SnapGene Server 1.1.58
            http://www.snapgene.com
FEATURES             Location/Qualifiers
     source          1..5684
                     /organism="synthetic DNA construct"
                     /mol_type="other DNA"
     rep_origin      12..467
                     /direction=RIGHT
                     /label=f1 ori
                     /note="f1 bacteriophage origin of replication; arrow
                     indicates direction of (+) strand synthesis"
     primer_bind     complement(99..118)
                     /label=F1ori-R
                     /note="F1 origin, reverse primer"
     primer_bind     309..330
                     /label=F1ori-F
                     /note="F1 origin, forward primer"
     CDS             complement(560..1375)
                     /codon_start=1
                     /gene="aph(3')-Ia"
                     /product="aminoglycoside phosphotransferase"
                     /label=KanR
                     /note="confers resistance to kanamycin in bacteria or G418
                     (Geneticin(R)) in eukaryotes"
                     /translation="MSHIQRETSCSRPRLNSNMDADLYGYKWARDNVGQSGATIYRLYG
                     KPDAPELFLKHGKGSVANDVTDEMVRLNWLTEFMPLPTIKHFIRTPDDAWLLTTAIPGK
                     TAFQVLEEYPDSGENIVDALAVFLRRLHSIPVCNCPFNSDRVFRLAQAQSRMNNGLVDA
                     SDFDDERNGWPVEQVWKEMHKLLPFSPDSVVTHGDFSLDNLIFDEGKLIGCIDVGRVGI
                     ADRYQDLAILWNCLGEFSPSLQKRLFQKYGIDNPDMNKLQFHLMLDEFF"
     primer_bind     1283..1302
                     /label=Kan-R
                     /note="Kanamycin resistance gene, reverse primer"
     primer_bind     1367..1386
                     /label=pENTR-R
                     /note="pENTR vectors, reverse primer"
     rep_origin      1497..2085
                     /direction=RIGHT
                     /label=ori
                     /note="high-copy-number ColE1/pMB1/pBR322/pUC origin of
                     replication"
     primer_bind     1986..2005
                     /label=pBR322ori-F
                     /note="pBR322 origin, forward primer"
     primer_bind     2239..2256
                     /label=L4440
                     /note="L4440 vector, forward primer"
     misc_feature    2271..2413
                     /label=bom
                     /note="basis of mobility region from pBR322"
     primer_bind     complement(2339..2358)
                     /label=pRS-marker
                     /note="pRS vectors, use to sequence yeast selectable
                     marker"
     primer_bind     2499..2521
                     /label=pGEX 3'
                     /note="pGEX vectors, reverse primer"
     CDS             complement(2515..2706)
                     /codon_start=1
                     /gene="rop"
                     /product="Rop protein, which maintains plasmids at low copy
                     number"
                     /label=rop
                     /translation="MTKQEKTALNMARFIRSQTLTLLEKLNELDADEQADICESLHDHA
                     DELYRSCLARFGDDGENL"
     CDS             complement(3515..4597)
                     /codon_start=1
                     /gene="lacI"
                     /product="lac repressor"
                     /label=lacI
                     /note="The lac repressor binds to the lac operator to
                     inhibit transcription in E. coli. This inhibition can be
                     relieved by adding lactose or
                     isopropyl-beta-D-thiogalactopyranoside (IPTG)."
                     /translation="MKPVTLYDVAEYAGVSYQTVSRVVNQASHVSAKTREKVEAAMAEL
                     NYIPNRVAQQLAGKQSLLIGVATSSLALHAPSQIVAAIKSRADQLGASVVVSMVERSGV
                     EACKAAVHNLLAQRVSGLIINYPLDDQDAIAVEAACTNVPALFLDVSDQTPINSIIFSH
                     EDGTRLGVEHLVALGHQQIALLAGPLSSVSARLRLAGWHKYLTRNQIQPIAEREGDWSA
                     MSGFQQTMQMLNEGIVPTAMLVANDQMALGAMRAITESGLRVGADISVVGYDDTEDSSC
                     YIPPLTTIKQDFRLLGQTSVDRLLQLSQGQAVKGNQLLPVSLVKRKTTLAPNTQTASPR
                     ALADSLMQLARQVSRLESGQ"
     primer_bind     4559..4578
                     /label=LacI-R
                     /note="LacI, reverse primer"
     promoter        complement(4598..4675)
                     /gene="lacI"
                     /label=lacI promoter
     primer_bind     4881..4900
                     /label=pBRrevBam
                     /note="pBR322 vectors, tet region, downstream of BamHI,
                     reverse primer"
     primer_bind     4984..5003
                     /label=T7
                     /note="T7 promoter, forward primer"
     promoter        4984..5002
                     /label=T7 promoter
                     /note="promoter for bacteriophage T7 RNA polymerase"
     protein_bind    5003..5027
                     /label=lac operator
                     /bound_moiety="lac repressor encoded by lacI"
                     /note="The lac repressor binds to the lac operator to
                     inhibit transcription in E. coli. This inhibition can be
                     relieved by adding lactose or
                     isopropyl-beta-D-thiogalactopyranoside (IPTG)."
     RBS             5042..5064
                     /note="efficient ribosome binding site from bacteriophage
                     T7 gene 10 (Olins and Rangwala, 1989)"
     CDS             5083..5100
                     /codon_start=1
                     /product="6xHis affinity tag"
                     /label=6xHis
                     /translation="HHHHHH"
     CDS             5101..5121
                     /codon_start=1
                     /product="tobacco etch virus (TEV) protease recognition and
                     cleavage site"
                     /label=TEV site
                     /translation="ENLYFQG"
     CDS             5528..5545
                     /codon_start=1
                     /product="6xHis affinity tag"
                     /label=6xHis
                     /translation="HHHHHH"
     primer_bind     complement(5598..5616)
                     /label=T7 Term
                     /note="T7 terminator, reverse primer"
     terminator      5612..5659
                     /label=T7 terminator
                     /note="transcription terminator for bacteriophage T7 RNA
                     polymerase"
ORIGIN
        1 tggcgaatgg gnnnnnnnnn nnnnnnnnnn nnnnnnnnnn nnnnnnnnnn nnnnnnnnnn
       61 nnnnnnnnnn nnnnnnnnnn nnnnnnnnnn nnnnnnnnnn nnnnnnnnnn nnnnnnnnnn
      121 nnnnnnnnnn nnnnncnnnn nnnnnnnnnn nnnnnnnnnn nnnnnnnnnn nnnnnnnnnn
      181 nnnnnnnnnn nnnnnnnnnn nnnnnnnnnn nnnnnnnnnn nnnnnnnann nnnnnnnnnn
      241 nnnnnnnnnn nnnnnnnnnn nnnnnnnnnn nnnnnnncct ttgacgttgg agtccacgtt
      301 ctttnnnnnn nnnnnnnnnn nnnnnnnnnn nnnnnnnnnn naccctatct cggtctattc
      361 ttttgattta taagggattt tgccgatttc ggcctattgg ttaaaaaatg agctgattta
      421 acaaaaattt aacgcgaatt ttaacaaaat attaacgttt acaatttcag gtggcacttt
      481 tcggggaaat gtgcgcggaa cccctatttg tttatttttc taaatacatt caaatatgta
      541 tccgctcatg aattaattct tagaaaaact catcgagcat caaatgaaac tgcaatttat
      601 tcatatcagg attatcaata ccatattttt gaaaaagccg tttctgtaat gaaggagaaa
      661 actcaccgag gcagttccat aggatggcaa gatcctggta tcggtctgcg attccgactc
      721 gtccaacatc aatacaacct attaatttcc cctcgtcaaa aataaggtta tcaagtgaga
      781 aatcaccatg agtgacgact gaatccggtg agaatggcaa aagtttatgc atttctttcc
      841 agacttgttc aacaggccag ccattacgct cgtcatcaaa atcactcgca tcaaccaaac
      901 cgttattcat tcgtgattgc gcctgagcga gacgaaatac gcgatcgctg ttaaaaggac
      961 aattacaaac aggaatcgaa tgcaaccggc gcaggaacac tgccagcgca tcaacaatat
     1021 tttcacctga atcaggatat tcttctaata cctggaatgc tgttttcccg gggatcgcag
     1081 tggtgagtaa ccatgcatca tcaggagtac ggataaaatg cttgatggtc ggaagaggca
     1141 taaattccgt cagccagttt agtctgacca tctcatctgt aacatcattg gcaacgctac
     1201 ctttgccatg tttcagaaac aactctggcg catcgggctt cccatacaat cgatagattg
     1261 tcgcacctga ttgcccgaca ttatcgcgag cccatttata cccatataaa tcagcatcca
     1321 tgttggaatt taatcgcggc ctagagcaag acgtttcccg ttgaatatgg ctcataacac
     1381 cccttgtatt actgtttatg taagcagaca gttttattgt tcatgaccaa aatcccttaa
     1441 cgtgagtttt cgttccactg agcgtcagac cccgtagaaa agatcaaagg atcttcttga
     1501 gatccttttt ttctgcgcgt aatctgctgc ttgcaaacaa aaaaaccacc gctaccagcg
     1561 gtggtttgtt tgccggatca agagctacca actctttttc cgaaggtaac tggcttcagc
     1621 agagcgcaga taccaaatac tgtccttcta gtgtagccgt agttaggcca ccacttcaag
     1681 aactctgtag caccgcctac atacctcgct ctgctaatcc tgttaccagt ggctgctgcc
     1741 agtggcgata agtcgtgtct taccgggttg gactcaagac gatagttacc ggataaggcg
     1801 cagcggtcgg gctgaacggg gggttcgtgc acacagccca gcttggagcg aacgacctac
     1861 accgaactga gatacctaca gcgtgagcta tgagaaagcg ccacgcttcc cgaagggaga
     1921 aaggcggaca ggtatccggt aagcggcagg gtcggaacag gagagcgcac gagggagctt
     1981 ccagggggaa acgcctggta tctttatagt cctgtcgggt ttcgccacct ctgacttgag
     2041 cgtcgatttt tgtgatgctc gtcagggggg cggagcctat ggaaaaacgc cagcaacgcg
     2101 gcctttttac ggttcctggc cttttgctgg ccttttgctc acatgttctt tcctgcgtta
     2161 tcccctgatt ctgtggataa ccgtattacc gcctttgagt gagctgatac cgctcgccgc
     2221 agccgaacga ccgagcgcag cgagtcagtg agcgaggaag cggaagagcg cctgatgcgg
     2281 tattttctcc ttacgcatct gtgcggtatt tcacaccgca tatatggtgc actctcagta
     2341 caatctgctc tgatgccgca tagttaagcc agtatacact ccgctatcgc tacgtgactg
     2401 ggtcatggct gcgccccgac acccgccaac acccgctgac gcgccctgac gggcttgtct
     2461 gctcccggca tccgcttaca gacaagctgt gaccgtctcc gggagctgca tgtgtcagag
     2521 gttttcaccg tcatcaccga aacgcgcgag gcagctgcgg taaagctcat cagcgtggtc
     2581 gtgaagcgat tcacagatgt ctgcctgttc atccgcgtcc agctcgttga gtttctccag
     2641 aagcgttaat gtctggcttc tgataaagcg ggccatgtta agggcggttt tttcctgttt
     2701 ggtcactgat gcctccgtgt aagggggatt tctgttcatg ggggtaatga taccgatgaa
     2761 acgagagagg atgctcacga tacgggttac tgatgatgaa catgcccggt tactggaacg
     2821 ttgtgagggt aaacaactgg cggtatggat gcggcgggac cagagaaaaa tcactcaggg
     2881 tcaatgccag cgcttcgtta atacagatgt aggtgttcca cagggtagcc agcagcatcc
     2941 tgcgatgcag atccggaaca taatggtgca gggcgctgac ttccgcgttt ccagacttta
     3001 cgaaacacgg aaaccgaaga ccattcatgt tgttgctcag gtcgcagacg ttttgcagca
     3061 gcagtcgctt cacgttcgct cgcgtatcgg tgattcattc tgctaaccag taaggcaacc
     3121 ccgccagcct agccgggtcc tcaacgacag gagcacgatc atgcgcaccc gtggggccgc
     3181 catgccggcg ataatggcct gcttctcgcc gaaacgtttg gtggcgggac cagtgacgaa
     3241 ggcttgagcg agggcgtgca agattccgaa taccgcaagc gacaggccga tcatcgtcgc
     3301 gctccagcga aagcggtcct cgccgaaaat gacccagagc gctgccggca cctgtcctac
     3361 gagttgcatg ataaagaaga cagtcataag tgcggcgacg atagtcatgc cccgcgccca
     3421 ccggaaggag ctgactgggt tgaaggctct caagggcatc ggtcgagatc ccggtgccta
     3481 atgagtgagc taacttacat taattgcgtt gcgctcactg cccgctttcc agtcgggaaa
     3541 cctgtcgtgc cagctgcatt aatgaatcgg ccaacgcgcg gggagaggcg gtttgcgtat
     3601 tgggcgccag ggtggttttt cttttcacca gtgagacggg caacagctga ttgcccttca
     3661 ccgcctggcc ctgagagagt tgcagcaagc ggtccacgct ggtttgcccc agcaggcgaa
     3721 aatcctgttt gatggtggtt aacggcggga tataacatga gctgtcttcg gtatcgtcgt
     3781 atcccactac cgagatatcc gcaccaacgc gcagcccgga ctcggtaatg gcgcgcattg
     3841 cgcccagcgc catctgatcg ttggcaacca gcatcgcagt gggaacgatg ccctcattca
     3901 gcatttgcat ggtttgttga aaaccggaca tggcactcca gtcgccttcc cgttccgcta
     3961 tcggctgaat ttgattgcga gtgagatatt tatgccagcc agccagacgc agacgcgccg
     4021 agacagaact taatgggccc gctaacagcg cgatttgctg gtgacccaat gcgaccagat
     4081 gctccacgcc cagtcgcgta ccgtcttcat gggagaaaat aatactgttg atgggtgtct
     4141 ggtcagagac atcaagaaat aacgccggaa cattagtgca ggcagcttcc acagcaatgg
     4201 catcctggtc atccagcgga tagttaatga tcagcccact gacgcgttgc gcgagaagat
     4261 tgtgcaccgc cgctttacag gcttcgacgc cgcttcgttc taccatcgac accaccacgc
     4321 tggcacccag ttgatcggcg cgagatttaa tcgccgcgac aatttgcgac ggcgcgtgca
     4381 gggccagact ggaggtggca acgccaatca gcaacgactg tttgcccgcc agttgttgtg
     4441 ccacgcggtt gggaatgtaa ttcagctccg ccatcgccgc ttccactttt tcccgcgttt
     4501 tcgcagaaac gtggctggcc tggttcacca cgcgggaaac ggtctgataa gagacaccgg
     4561 catactctgc gacatcgtat aacgttactg gtttcacatt caccaccctg aattgactct
     4621 cttccgggcg ctatcatgcc ataccgcgaa aggttttgcg ccattcgatg gtgtccggga
     4681 tctcgacgct ctcccttatg cgactcctgc attaggaagc agcccagtag taggttgagg
     4741 ccgttgagca ccgccgccgc aaggaatggt gcatgcaagg agatggcgcc caacagtccc
     4801 ccggccacgg ggcctgccac catacccacg ccgaaacaag cgctcatgag cccgaagtgg
     4861 cgagcccgat cttccccatc ggtgatgtcg gcgatatagg cgccagcaac cgcacctgtg
     4921 gcgccggtga tgccggccac gatgcgtccg gcgtagagga tcgagatctc gatcccgcga
     4981 aattaatacg actcactata ggggaattgt gagcggataa caattcccct ctagaaataa
     5041 ttttgtttaa ctttaagaag gagatatacc atgggcagca gccatcatca tcatcatcat
     5101 gaaaacctgt attttcaggg cagcaccttt agcaaactgc gtgaacagct gggcccggtg
     5161 acccaggaat tttgggataa cctggaaaaa gaaaccgaag gcctgcgtca ggaaatgagc
     5221 aaagatctgg aagaggtgaa agcgaaagtg cagccgtata gcgatgaact gcgtcagcgt
     5281 ctggcggccc gtctggaagc gctgaaagaa aacggcggtg cgcgtctggc ggaatatcat
     5341 gcgaaagcga ccgaacatct gagcaccctg agcgaaaaag cgaaaccggc gctggaagat
     5401 ctgcgtcagg gcctgctgcc ggtgctggaa agctttaaag tgagctttct gagcgcgctg
     5461 gaagagtata ccaaaaaact gaacacccag taagagctcc gtcgacaagc ttgcggccgc
     5521 actcgagcac caccaccacc accactgaga tccggctgct aacaaagccc gaaaggaagc
     5581 tgagttggct gctgccaccg ctgagcaata actagcataa ccccttgggg cctctaaacg
     5641 ggtcttgagg ggttttttgc tgaaaggagg aactatatcc ggat
//
