>Addgene plasmid #71717 | pET28a-MSP1D1deltaH4-H6 | addgene partial sequence | sequence record 133105 | T7term 5'-GCTAGTTATTGCTCAGCGG-3'
CTTCCTTTCGGGCTTTGTTAGCAGCCGGATCTCAGTGGTGGTGGTGGTGGTGCTCGAGTGCGGCCGCAAG
CTTGTCGACGGAGCTCTTACTGGGTGTTCAGTTTTTTGGTATACTCTTCCAGCGCGCTCAGAAAGCTCAC
TTTAAAGCTTTCCAGCACCGGCAGCAGGCCCTGACGCAGATCTTCCAGCGCCGGTTTCGCTTTTTCGCTC
AGGGTGCTCAGATGTTCGGTCGCTTTCGCATGATATTCCGCCAGACGCGCACCGCCGTTTTCTTTCAGCG
CTTCCAGACGGGCCGCCAGACGCTGACGCAGTTCATCGCTATACGGCTGCACTTTCGCTTTCACCTCTTC
CAGATCTTTGCTCATTTCCTGACGCAGGCCTTCGGTTTCTTTTTCCAGGTTATCCCAAAATTCCTGGGTC
ACCGGGCCCAGCTGTTCACGCAGTTTGCTAAAGGTGCTGCCCTGAAAATACAGGTTTTCATGATGATGAT
GATGATGGCTGCTGCCCATGGTATATCTCCTTCTTAAAGTTAAACAAAATTATTTCTAGAGGGGAATTGT
TATCCGCTCACAATTCCCCTATAGTGAGTCGTATTAATTTCGCGGGATCGAGATCTCGATCCTCTACGCC
GGACGCATCGTGGCCGGCATCACCGGCGCCACAGGTGCGGTTGCTGGCGCCTATATCGCCGACATCACCG
ATGGGGAAGATCGGGCTCGCCACTTCGGGCTCATGAGCGCTTGTTTCGGCGTGGGTATGGTGGCAGGCCC
CGTGGCCGGGGGACTGTTGGGCGCCATCTCCTTGCATGCACCATTCCTTGCGGCGGCGGTGCTCAACGGC
CTCAACCTACTACTGGGCTGCTTCCTAATGCAGGAGTCGCATAAGGGAGAGCGTCGAGATCCCGGACACC
ATCGAATGGCGCAAAACCTTTCGCGGTATGGCATGATAGCGCCCGGAAGAGAGTCAATTCAGGGTGGTGA
ATGTGAAACCAGTAACGTTATACGATGTCGCAGAGTATGCCGGTGTCTCTTATCAGACCGTTTCCCGCGT
GGTGAACCAGGCCAGCCACGTTTCTGCGAAAA
